>Addgene plasmid #180524 | KTK_095 | addgene full sequence | sequence record 359542 | Addgene NGS Result
GACCGGCAGTGAGCGCAACGCAATTAATGTGAGTTAGCTCACTCATTAGGCACCCCAGGCTTTACACTTT
ATGCTTCCGGCTCGTATGTTGTGTGGAATTGTGAGCGGATAACAATTTCACACAGGAAACAGCTATGACC
ATGATTACGCCAAGCTTGCATGCCTGCAGGTCGACTCTAGAGGATCCCCGGGTACCGAGCTCGAATTCAC
TGGCCGTCGTTTTACAACGTCGTGACTGGGAAAACCCTGGCGTTACCCAACTTAATCGCCTTGCAGCACA
TCCCCCTTTCGCCAGCTGGCGTAATAGCGAAGAGGCCCGCACCGATCGCCCTTCCCAACAGTTGCGCAGC
CTGAATGGCGAATGGCGCCTGATGCGGTATTTTCTCCTTACGCATCTGTGCGGTATTTCACACCGCATAT
GGTGCACTCTCAGTACAATCTGCTCTGATGCCGCATAAGGTCTCAAACGCCCTGGGTCTTCACTAGTCTT
GGACTCCTGTTGATAGATCCAGTAATGACCTCAGAACTCCATCTGGATTTGTTCAGAACGCTCGGTTGCC
GCCGGGCGTTTTTTATTGGTGAGAATCCAGGGGTCCCCAATAATTACGATTTAAATTGGCGAAAATGAGA
CGTTGATCGGCACGTAAGAGGTTCCAACTTTCACCATAATGAAATAAGATCACTACCGGGCGTATTTTTT
GAGTTATCGAGATTTTCAGGAGCTAAGGAAGCTAAAATGGAGAAAAAAATCACTGGATATACCACCGTTG
ATATATCCCAATGGCATCGTAAAGAACATTTTGAGGCATTTCAGTCAGTTGCTCAATGTACCTATAACCA
GACCGTTCAGCTGGATATTACGGCCTTTTTAAAGACCGTAAAGAAAAATAAGCACAAGTTTTATCCGGCC
TTTATTCACATTCTTGCCCGCCTGATGAATGCTCATCCGGAATTTCGTATGGCAATGAAAGACGGTGAGC
TGGTGATATGGGATAGTGTTCACCCTTGTTACACCGTTTTCCATGAGCAAACTGAAACGTTTTCATCGCT
CTGGAGTGAATACCACGACGATTTCCGGCAGTTTCTACACATATATTCGCAAGATGTGGCGTGTTACGGT
GAAAACCTGGCCTATTTCCCTAAAGGGTTTATTGAGAATATGTTTTTCGTCTCAGCCAATCCCTGGGTGA
GTTTCACCAGTTTTGATTTAAACGTGGCCAATATGGACAACTTCTTCGCCCCCGTTTTCACCATGGGCAA
ATATTATACGCAAGGCGACAAGGTGCTGATGCCGCTGGCGATTCAGGTTCATCATGCCGTTTGTGATGGC
TTCCATGTCGGCAGAATGCTTAATGAATTACAACAGTACTGCGATGAGTGGCAGGGCGGGGCGTAATTTG
ACTTTTGTCCTTTTCCGCTGCATAACCCTGCTTCGGGGTCATTATAGCGATTTTTTCGGTATATCCATCC
TTTTTCGCACGATATACAGGATTTTGCCAAAGGGTTCGTGTAGACTTTCCTTGGTGTATCCAACGGCGTC
AGCCGGGCAGGATAGGTGAAGTAGGCCCACCCGCGAGCGGGTGTTCCTTCTTCACTGTCCCTTATTCGCA
CCTGGCGGTGCTCAACGGGAATCCTGCTCTGCGAGGCTGGCCGTAGGCCGGCCCTACCGGCGCGGCAGCG
TTACCCGTGTCGGCGGCTCCAACGGCTCGCCATCGTCCAGAAAACACGGCTCATCGGGCATCGGCAGGCG
CTGCTGCCCGCGCCGTTCCCATTCCTCCGTTTCGGTCAAGGCTGGCAGGTCTGGTTCCATGCCCGGAATG
CCGGGCTGGCTGGGCGGCTCCTCGCCGGGGCCGGTCGGTAGTTGCTGCTCGCCCGGATACAGGGTCGGGA
TGCGGCGCAGGTCGCCATGCCCCAACAGCGATTCGTCCTGGTCGTCGTGATCAACCACCACGGCGGCACT
GAACACCGACAGGCGCAACTGGTCGCGGGGCTGGCCCCACGCCACGCGGTCATTGACCACGTAGGCCGAC
ACGGTGCCGGGGCCGTTGAGCTTCACGACGGAGATCCAGCGCTCGGCCACCAAGTCCTTGACTGCGTATT
GGACCGTCCGCAAAGAACGTCCGATGAGCTTGGAAAGTGTTTTCTGGCTGACCACCACGGCGTTCTGGTG
GCCCATCTGCGCCACGAGGTGATGCAGCAGCATTGCCGCCGTGGGTTTCCTCGCAATAAGCCCGGCCCAC
GCCTCATGCGCTTTGCGTTCCGTTTGCACCCAGTGACCGGGCTTGTTCTTGGCTTGAATGCCGATTTCTC
TGGACTGCGTGGCCATGCTTATCTCCATGCGGTAGGGGTGCCGCACGGTTGCGGCACCATGCGCAATCAG
CTGCAACTTTTCGGCAGCGCGACAACAATTATGCGTTGCGTAAAAGTGGCAGTCAATTACAGATTTTCTT
TAACCTACGCAATGAGCTATTGCGGGGGGTGCCGCAATGAGCTGTTGCGTACCCCCCTTTTTTAAGTTGT
TGATTTTTAAGTCTTTCGCATTTCGCCCTATATCTAGTTCTTTGGTGCCCAAAGAAGGGCACCCCTGCGG
GGTTCCCCCACGCCTTCGGCGCGGCTCCCCCTCCGGCAAAAAGTGGCCCCTCCGGGGCTTGTTGATCGAC
TGCGCGGCCTTCGGCCTTGCCCAAGGTGGCGCTGCCCCCTTGGAACCCCCGCACTCGCCGCCGTGAGGCT
CGGGGGGCAGGCGGGCGGGCTTCGCCCTTCGACTGCCCCCACTCGCATAGGCTTGGGTCGTTCCAGGCGC
GTCAAGGCCAAGCCGCTGCGCGGTCGCTGCGCGAGCCTTGACCCGCCTTCCACTTGGTGTCCAACCGGCA
AGCGAAGCGCGCAGGCCGCAGGCCGGAGGCTTTTCCCCAGAGAAAATTAAAAAAATTGATGGGGCAAGGC
CGCAGGCCGCGCAGTTGGAGCCGGTGGGTATGTGGTCGAAGGCTGGGTAGCCGGTGGGCAATCCCTGTGG
TCAAGCTCGTGGGCAGGCGCAGCCTGTCCATCAGCTTGTCCAGCAGGGTTGTCCACGGGCCGAGCGAAGC
GAGCCAGCCGGTGGCCGCTCGCGGCCATCGTCCACATATCCACGGGCTGGCAAGGGAGCGCAGCGACCGC
GCAGGGCGAAGCCCGGAGAGCAAGCCCGTAGGGGGGGCGCGCCCAGCTGTCTAGGGCGGCGGATTTGTCC
TACTCAGGAGAGCGTTCACCGACAAACAACAGATAAAACGAAAGGCCCAGTCTTTCGACTGAGCCTTTCG
TTTTATTTGATGCCTCTCGAGTTTACGGCTAGCTCAGTCCTAGGTATTGTGCTAGCAAGAATTCAAAAGC
TCTACAGAGGAGAAAGGATATATGGATAAGAAATACTCAATAGGCTTAGCTATCGGCACAAATAGCGTCG
GATGGGCGGTGATCACTGATGAATATAAGGTTCCGTCTAAAAAGTTCAAGGTTCTGGGAAATACAGACCG
CCACAGTATCAAAAAAAATCTTATAGGGGCTCTTTTATTTGACAGTGGAGAGACAGCGGAAGCGACTCGT
CTCAAACGGACAGCTCGTAGAAGGTATACACGTCGGAAGAATCGTATTTGTTATCTACAGGAGATTTTTT
CAAATGAGATGGCGAAAGTAGATGATAGTTTCTTTCATCGACTTGAAGAGTCTTTTTTGGTGGAAGAAGA
CAAGAAGCATGAACGTCATCCTATTTTTGGAAATATAGTAGATGAAGTTGCTTATCATGAGAAATATCCA
ACTATCTATCATCTGCGAAAAAAATTGGTAGATTCTACTGATAAAGCGGATTTGCGCTTAATCTATTTGG
CCTTAGCGCATATGATTAAGTTTCGTGGTCATTTTTTGATTGAGGGAGATTTAAATCCTGATAATAGTGA
TGTGGACAAACTATTTATCCAGTTGGTACAAACCTACAATCAATTATTTGAAGAAAACCCTATTAACGCA
AGTGGAGTAGATGCTAAAGCGATTCTTTCTGCACGATTGAGTAAATCAAGACGATTAGAAAATCTCATTG
CTCAGCTCCCCGGTGAGAAGAAAAATGGCTTATTTGGGAATCTCATTGCTTTGTCATTGGGTTTGACCCC
TAATTTTAAATCAAATTTTGATTTGGCAGAAGATGCTAAATTACAGCTTTCAAAAGATACTTACGATGAT
GATTTAGATAATTTATTGGCGCAAATTGGAGATCAATATGCTGATTTGTTTTTGGCAGCTAAGAATTTAT
CAGATGCTATTTTACTTTCAGATATCCTAAGAGTAAATACTGAAATAACTAAGGCTCCCCTATCAGCTTC
AATGATTAAACGCTACGATGAACATCATCAAGACTTGACTCTTTTAAAAGCTTTAGTTCGACAACAACTT
CCAGAAAAGTATAAAGAAATCTTTTTTGATCAATCAAAAAACGGATATGCAGGTTATATTGATGGGGGAG
CTAGCCAAGAAGAATTTTATAAATTTATCAAACCAATTTTAGAAAAAATGGATGGTACTGAGGAATTATT
GGTGAAACTAAATCGTGAAGATTTGCTGCGCAAGCAACGGACCTTTGACAACGGCTCTATTCCCCATCAA
ATTCACTTGGGTGAGCTGCATGCTATTTTGAGAAGACAAGAAGACTTTTATCCATTTTTAAAAGACAATC
GTGAGAAGATTGAAAAAATCTTGACTTTTCGAATTCCTTATTATGTTGGTCCATTGGCGCGTGGCAATAG
TCGTTTTGCATGGATGACTCGGAAGTCTGAAGAAACAATTACCCCATGGAATTTTGAAGAAGTTGTCGAT
AAAGGTGCTTCAGCTCAATCATTTATTGAACGCATGACAAACTTTGATAAAAATCTTCCAAATGAAAAAG
TACTACCAAAACATAGTTTGCTTTATGAGTATTTTACGGTTTATAACGAATTGACAAAGGTCAAATATGT
TACTGAAGGAATGCGAAAACCAGCATTTCTTTCAGGTGAACAGAAGAAAGCCATTGTTGATTTACTCTTC
AAAACAAATCGAAAAGTAACCGTTAAGCAATTAAAAGAAGATTATTTCAAAAAAATAGAATGTTTTGATA
GTGTTGAAATTTCAGGAGTTGAAGATAGATTTAATGCTTCATTAGGTACCTACCATGATTTGCTAAAAAT
TATTAAAGATAAAGATTTTTTGGATAATGAAGAAAATGAAGATATCTTAGAGGATATTGTTTTAACATTG
ACCTTATTTGAAGATAGGGAGATGATTGAGGAAAGACTTAAAACATATGCTCACCTCTTTGATGATAAGG
TGATGAAACAGCTTAAACGTCGCCGTTATACTGGTTGGGGACGTTTGTCTCGAAAATTGATTAATGGTAT
TAGGGATAAGCAATCTGGCAAAACAATATTAGATTTTTTGAAATCAGATGGTTTTGCCAATCGCAATTTT
ATGCAGCTGATCCATGATGATAGTTTGACATTTAAAGAAGACATTCAAAAAGCACAAGTGTCTGGACAAG
GCGATAGTTTACATGAACATATTGCAAATTTAGCTGGTAGCCCTGCTATTAAAAAAGGTATTTTACAGAC
TGTAAAAGTTGTTGATGAATTGGTCAAAGTAATGGGGCGGCATAAGCCAGAAAATATCGTTATTGAAATG
GCACGTGAAAATCAGACAACTCAAAAGGGCCAGAAAAATTCGCGAGAGCGTATGAAACGAATCGAAGAAG
GTATCAAAGAATTAGGAAGTCAGATTCTTAAAGAGCATCCTGTTGAAAATACTCAATTGCAAAATGAAAA
GCTCTATCTCTATTATCTCCAAAATGGAAGAGACATGTATGTGGACCAAGAATTAGATATTAATCGTTTA
AGTGATTATGATGTCGATGCCATTGTTCCACAAAGTTTCCTTAAAGACGATTCAATAGACAATAAGGTCT
TAACGCGTTCTGATAAAAATCGTGGTAAATCGGATAACGTTCCAAGTGAAGAAGTAGTCAAAAAGATGAA
AAACTATTGGAGACAACTTCTAAACGCCAAGTTAATCACTCAACGTAAGTTTGATAATTTAACGAAAGCT
GAACGTGGAGGTTTGAGTGAACTTGATAAAGCTGGTTTTATCAAACGCCAATTGGTTGAAACTCGCCAAA
TCACTAAGCATGTGGCACAAATTTTGGATAGTCGCATGAATACTAAATACGATGAAAATGATAAACTTAT
TCGAGAGGTTAAAGTGATTACCTTAAAATCTAAATTAGTTTCTGACTTCCGAAAAGATTTCCAATTCTAT
AAAGTACGTGAGATTAACAATTACCATCATGCCCATGATGCGTATCTAAATGCCGTCGTTGGAACTGCTT
TGATTAAGAAATATCCAAAACTTGAATCGGAGTTTGTCTATGGTGATTATAAAGTTTATGATGTTCGTAA
AATGATTGCTAAGTCTGAGCAAGAAATAGGCAAAGCAACCGCAAAATATTTCTTTTACTCTAATATCATG
AACTTCTTCAAAACAGAAATTACACTTGCAAATGGAGAGATTCGCAAACGCCCTCTAATCGAAACTAATG
GGGAAACTGGAGAAATTGTCTGGGATAAAGGGCGAGATTTTGCCACAGTGCGCAAAGTATTGTCCATGCC
CCAAGTCAATATTGTCAAGAAAACAGAAGTACAGACAGGCGGATTCTCCAAGGAGTCAATTTTACCAAAA
AGAAATTCGGACAAGCTTATTGCTCGTAAAAAAGACTGGGATCCAAAAAAATATGGTGGTTTTGATAGTC
CAACGGTAGCTTATTCAGTCCTAGTGGTTGCTAAGGTGGAAAAAGGGAAATCGAAGAAGTTAAAATCCGT
TAAAGAGTTACTAGGGATCACAATTATGGAAAGAAGTTCCTTTGAAAAAAATCCGATTGACTTTTTAGAA
GCTAAAGGATATAAGGAAGTTAAAAAAGACTTAATCATTAAACTACCTAAATATAGTCTTTTTGAGTTAG
AAAACGGTCGTAAACGGATGCTGGCTAGTGCCGGAGAATTACAAAAAGGAAATGAGCTGGCTCTGCCAAG
CAAATATGTGAATTTTTTATATTTAGCTAGTCATTATGAAAAGTTGAAGGGTAGTCCAGAAGATAACGAA
CAAAAACAATTGTTTGTGGAGCAGCATAAGCATTATTTAGATGAGATTATTGAGCAAATCAGTGAATTTT
CTAAGCGTGTTATTTTAGCAGATGCCAATTTAGATAAAGTTCTTAGTGCATATAACAAACATAGAGACAA
ACCAATACGTGAACAAGCAGAAAATATTATTCATTTATTTACGTTGACGAATCTTGGAGCTCCCGCTGCT
TTTAAATATTTTGATACAACAATTGATCGTAAACGATATACGTCTACAAAAGAAGTTTTAGATGCCACTC
TTATCCATCAATCCATCACTGGTCTTTATGAAACACGCATTGATTTGAGTCAGCTAGGAGGTGACTAACT
CGAGTAAGGATCTCCAGGCATCAAATAAAACGAAAGGCTCAGTCGAAAGACTGGGCCTTTCGTTTTATCT
GTTGTTTGTCGGTGAACGCTCTCTACTAGAGTCACACTGGCTCACCTTCGGGTTTAAGAAGACGGCGACG
ACCTGA
Features (pLannotate 1.2.2; 16 found; start..end, strand, type, name):
     25..46      +  protein_bind   CAP binding site: CAP binding activates transcription in the presence of cAMP. E. coli catabolite activator protein
     61..91      +  promoter       lac promoter: promoter for the E. coli lac operon
     99..115     +  protein_bind   lac operator: The lac repressor binds to the lac operator to inhibit transcription in E. coli. This inhibition can be relieved by adding lactose or isopropyl-β-D-thiogalactopyranoside (IPTG). lac repressor encoded by lacI
    152..208     -  misc_feature   MCS: pUC18/19 multiple cloning site
    205..362     +  CDS            lacZα (fragment): LacZα fragment of β-galactosidase; lacZ fragment
    368..457     -  misc_feature   bom (fragment): basis of mobility region from pBR322
    492..586     +  terminator     lambda t0 terminator: transcription terminator from phage lambda
    634..736     +  promoter       cat promoter: promoter of the E. coli cat gene encoding chloramphenicol acetyltransferase
    737..1393    +  CDS            cat: CAT_ECOLX - Experimental evidence at protein level: Swiss-Prot protein existence level 1. This enzyme is an effector of chloramphenicol resistance in bacteria. From Escherichia coli. This protein is used as a marker in many commonly used cloning vectors, such as pACYC184.
   1545..1653    +  oriT           oriT: incP origin of transfer
   1664..2326    -  CDS            pBBR1 Rep: replication protein for the broad-host-range plasmid pBBR1 from Bordetella bronchiseptica
   2327..3098    -  rep_origin     pBBR1 oriV: replication origin of the broad-host-range plasmid pBBR1 from Bordetella bronchiseptica; requires the pBBR1 Rep protein for replication
   3213..3299    -  terminator     rrnB T1 terminator: Escherichia coli rrnB; transcription terminator T1 from the E. coli rrnB gene
   3318..3337    +  promoter       J23119(SpeI) promoter (fragment): bacterial promoter (Registry of Standard Biological Parts BBa J23119) modified to end with an SpeI site
   3382..7486    +  CDS            dCas9 (fragment): catalytically dead mutant of the Cas9 endonuclease from the Streptococcus pyogenes Type II CRISPR/Cas system RNA-guided DNA-binding protein that lacks endonuclease activity due to the D10A mutation in the RuvC catalytic domain and the H840A mutation in the HNH catalytic domain
   7512..7583    +  terminator     rrnB T1 terminator: transcription terminator T1 from the E. coli rrnB gene
