[The description below was written by a language model from this plasmid's Addgene catalogue record and pLannotate feature annotations shown in this document.]
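Description:
KTK_095 is an empty-backbone bacterial expression plasmid from the Komagataeibacter Tool Kit (KTK), a modular cloning system developed for cellulose-producing bacteria. It is built on pSEVA331, a broad-host-range vector, and the 7.6 kb sequence record reflects this. It carries the pBBR1 oriV together with the pBBR1 Rep protein needed for its replication. An incP oriT allows conjugative transfer from a suitable donor strain. A cat gene under its own promoter confers chloramphenicol resistance. The plasmid is maintained at low copy number and is propagated in E. coli DH5alpha.

The fixed payload is a catalytically dead Streptococcus pyogenes Cas9 (dCas9, D10A/H840A), which binds DNA under guide RNA direction without cutting it. The dCas9 coding sequence lies downstream of a short match to a J23119-type constitutive promoter. That match is annotated only as a fragment, so the exact promoter identity is not firmly established by the record. An rrnB T1 terminator follows the coding sequence, and a second rrnB T1 and a lambda t0 terminator insulate the neighbouring regions.

The second functional element is a lacZα dropout cassette, comprising a CAP binding site, lac promoter, lac operator, pUC-type MCS and a lacZα fragment. According to the catalogue entry it is flanked by D1.1 overhangs. It serves as a placeholder that is replaced by a KTK-assembled gRNA expression unit, and loss of lacZα would typically allow blue/white screening for correct assemblies. No gRNA is present in the plasmid as deposited. Once a guide is inserted, the plasmid would carry both dCas9 and gRNA, an arrangement suited to CRISPR interference-style gene repression, although the record does not state this application explicitly.
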