Addgene plasmid #180524: KTK_095
Purpose: (Empty Backbone) dCas9 KTK compatible plasmid. Contains dCas9 and lacZ dropout region with flanking D1.1 overhangs for insertion of gRNA expression assembly
Depositing lab: Tom Ellis. Depositing organization: Imperial College London. Publication: Komagataeibacter Tool Kit (KTK): A Modular Cloning System for Multigene Constructs and Programmed Protein Secretion from Cellulose Producing Bacteria. Goosens VJ, Walker KT, Aragon SM, Singh A, Senthivel VR, Dekker L, Caro-Astorga J, Buat MLA, Song W, Lee KY, Ellis T. ACS Synth Biol. 2021 Dec 17;10(12):3422-3434. doi: 10.1021/acssynbio.1c00358. Epub 2021 Nov 12. PubMed 34767345.
Backbone
  Vector backbone: pSEVA331
  Vector type: Bacterial Expression
Growth in bacteria
  Bacterial resistance: Chloramphenicol, 25 μg/mL
  Growth temperature: 37°C
  Growth strain: DH5alpha
  Copy number: Low Copy
Gene/Insert
  Gene/Insert name: None
Terms and licenses: Academic/Nonprofit Terms; Industry Terms: Not Available to Industry
Depositor comments: Read the preprint at https://www.biorxiv.org/content/10.1101/2021.06.09.447691v1.full
How to cite: KTK_095 was a gift from Tom Ellis (Addgene plasmid # 180524 ; http://n2t.net/addgene:180524 ; RRID:Addgene_180524)
